Addgene plasmid #157588: pD649-HAsp-JAG1-COMP5AP-AviTag-9xHis
Purpose: Mammalian expression of cell-surface protein extracellular domain fused to COMP5AP-AviTag-9xHis. Protein is secreted from cells.
Depositing lab: Chris Garcia. Depositing organization: Stanford University. Publication: A Human IgSF Cell-Surface Interactome Reveals a Complex Network of Protein-Protein Interactions. Wojtowicz WM, Vielmetter J, Fernandes RA, Siepe DH, Eastman CL, Chisholm GB, Cox S, Klock H, Anderson PW, Rue SM, Miller JJ, Glaser SM, Bragstad ML, Vance J, Lam AW, Lesley SA, Zinn K, Garcia KC. Cell. 2020 Aug 20;182(4):1027-1043.e17. doi: 10.1016/j.cell.2020.07.025. PubMed 32822567.
Backbone
  Vector backbone: pD649
  Backbone size w/o insert (bp): 7153
  Vector type: Mammalian Expression
Growth in bacteria
  Bacterial resistance: Ampicillin, 100 μg/mL
  Growth temperature: 37°C
  Growth strain: DH5alpha
  Copy number: High Copy
Gene/Insert
  Gene/Insert name: JAG1
  Species: H. sapiens (human)
  Insert size (bp): 3102
  Entrez Gene: JAG1 (a.k.a. AGS, AGS1, AHD, AWS, CD339, CMT2HH, DCHE, HJ1, JAGL1)
  Promoter: CMV/SP6
  Tag / fusion protein: COMP5AP-AviTag-9xHis (C terminal on backbone)
  Cloning method: Restriction Enzyme; 5′ cloning site GCGGCCGC (not destroyed); 3′ cloning site GGCGCGCC (not destroyed)
  Sequencing primers: 5′ ATTTAGGTGACACTATAG; 3′ CGTCGCACTCCATCACGGTG
Resource information
  A portion of this plasmid was derived from a plasmid made by: synthesis by ThermoFisher
Terms and licenses: Academic/Nonprofit Terms; Industry Terms: Not Available to Industry
Depositor comments: Some plasmids in this collection may have an IS4-like element ISVsa5 family transposase upstream of the CMV promoter.
How to cite: pD649-HAsp-JAG1-COMP5AP-AviTag-9xHis was a gift from Chris Garcia (Addgene plasmid # 157588 ; http://n2t.net/addgene:157588 ; RRID:Addgene_157588)
