[The description below was written by a language model from this plasmid's Addgene catalogue record and pLannotate feature annotations shown in this document.]
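Description:
pD649-HAsp-JAG1-COMP5AP-AviTag-9xHis is a mammalian expression plasmid of about 10.3 kb, built on the pD649 backbone to produce a secreted, tagged form of the extracellular domain of human JAG1, a ligand for Notch receptors. It is propagated in E. coli as a high-copy plasmid through a ColE1/pUC-type origin and selected with ampicillin via the β-lactamase gene. A separate cassette driven by the SV40 early promoter and the bacterial EM7 promoter carries a puromycin N-acetyltransferase sequence followed by an SV40 polyadenylation signal, which would allow puromycin selection in mammalian cells. Small fragments annotated as ble, KanR, lacZα and f1 ori appear to be backbone remnants rather than functional elements.

Expression is driven by the CMV immediate early enhancer and promoter, followed by a fragment of CMV intron A. An SP6 promoter sits just upstream of the coding region, where it serves as a sequencing primer site and could support in vitro transcription. The open reading frame begins with a signal peptide, named HAsp in the construct but annotated by the software as a partial match to an immunoglobulin heavy chain signal sequence. The roughly 3.1 kb JAG1 ectodomain follows, cloned between retained NotI and AscI sites. Downstream, the backbone supplies the coiled-coil segment of rat cartilage oligomeric matrix protein, which pentamerises the fusion. It also supplies human placental alkaline phosphatase as an enzymatic reporter, an AviTag for site-specific biotinylation, and a polyhistidine tag for purification (9xHis by name, annotated as 8xHis). A bGH polyadenylation signal ends the transcript.

The multimerised, reporter-linked protein suits avidity-based binding assays, consistent with the associated human cell-surface interactome screen. The depositor notes that some plasmids in this collection may carry an IS4-like transposase upstream of the CMV promoter; none is annotated here.
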