Features (pLannotate 1.2.2; 24 found; start..end, strand, type, name):
     77..380     +  enhancer       CMV enhancer: human cytomegalovirus immediate early enhancer
    381..584     +  promoter       CMV promoter: human cytomegalovirus (CMV) immediate early promoter
    720..763     +  intron         CMV intron (fragment): modified intron A from human cytomegalovirus
    815..833     +  promoter       SP6 promoter: promoter for bacteriophage SP6 RNA polymerase
    837..874     +  CDS            IgH signal sequence (fragment): signal sequence from the mouse immunoglobulin heavy chain variable region
    965..4084    +  CDS            JAG1 (fragment): JAG1_HUMAN - Also known as JAGL1. Experimental evidence at protein level: Swiss-Prot protein existence level 1. Ligand for multiple Notch receptors and involved in the mediation of Notch signaling (PubMed:18660822, PubMed:20437614). May be involved in cell-fate decisions during hematopoiesis (PubMed:9462510). Seems to be involved in early and late stages of mammalian cardiovascular development. Inhibits myoblast differentiation (By similarity). Enhances fibroblast growth factor-induced angiogenesis (in vitro). From Homo sapiens (Human).
   4181..4360    +  CDS            Comp (fragment): COMP_RAT - Experimental evidence at protein level: Swiss-Prot protein existence level 1. May play a role in the structural integrity of cartilage via its interaction with other extracellular matrix proteins such as the collagens and fibronectin. Can mediate the interaction of chondrocytes with the cartilage extracellular matrix through interaction with cell surface integrin receptors. Could play a role in the pathogenesis of osteoarthritis. Potent suppressor of apoptosis in both primary chondrocytes and transformed cells. Suppresses apoptosis by blocking the activation of caspase-3 and by indu
   4348..5800    +  CDS            SEAP (fragment): secreted alkaline phosphatase from human placenta The natural enzyme has a C-terminal transmembrane sequence that is replaced by a GPI anchor.
   5825..5866    +  CDS            AviTag™ (fragment): peptide tag that allows for enzymatic biotinylation
   5870..5893    +  CDS            8xHis: 8xHis affinity tag
   6039..6150    +  polyA_signal   bGH poly(A) signal: bovine growth hormone polyadenylation signal
   6151..6259    +  rep_origin     f1 ori (fragment): f1 bacteriophage origin of replication; arrow indicates direction of (+) strand synthesis
   6273..6602    +  promoter       SV40 promoter: SV40 enhancer and early promoter
   6650..6697    +  promoter       EM7 promoter: synthetic bacterial promoter&nbsp
   6716..7315    +  CDS            PuroR (fragment): puromycin N-acetyltransferase; pac from Streptomyces; confers resistance to puromycin
   7325..7450    +  CDS            ble (fragment): BLE_KLEPN - Experimental evidence at protein level: Swiss-Prot protein existence level 1. Binding protein with a strong affinity to the bleomycin family of antibiotics. Binds to CL990; an antimitotic-antibiotic compound. From Klebsiella pneumoniae.
   7445..7566    +  polyA_signal   SV40 poly(A) signal: SV40 polyadenylation signal
   7619..8479    -  CDS            AmpR: β-lactamase; bla; confers resistance to ampicillin, carbenicillin, and related antibiotics
   8482..8578    -  promoter       AmpR promoter (fragment): bla
   8608..8632    -  CDS            KanR (fragment): aminoglycoside phosphotransferase; aph(3')-Ia; confers resistance to kanamycin
   8743..9331    +  rep_origin     ori: high-copy-number ColE1/pMB1/pBR322/pUC origin of replication
   9556..9573    +  terminator     rrnB T2 terminator (fragment): transcription terminator T2 from the E. coli rrnB gene
   9598..9617    -  CDS            lacZα (fragment): LacZα fragment of β-galactosidase; lacZ fragment
  10073..10089   +  protein_bind   lac operator: The lac repressor binds to the lac operator to inhibit transcription in E. coli. This inhibition can be relieved by adding lactose or isopropyl-β-D-thiogalactopyranoside (IPTG). lac repressor encoded by lacI
>Addgene plasmid #157588 | pD649-HAsp-JAG1-COMP5AP-AviTag-9xHis | addgene full sequence | sequence record 431374 | Addgene NGS Result
GGCATTGATTATTGACTAGTTATTAATAGTAATCAATTACGGGGTCATTAGTTCATAGCCCATATATGGA
GTTCCGCGTTACATAACTTACGGTAAATGGCCCGCCTGGCTGACCGCCCAACGACCCCCGCCCATTGACG
TCAATAATGACGTATGTTCCCATAGTAACGCCAATAGGGACTTTCCATTGACGTCAATGGGTGGAGTATT
TACGGTAAACTGCCCACTTGGCAGTACATCAAGTGTATCATATGCCAAGTACGCCCCCTATTGACGTCAA
TGACGGTAAATGGCCCGCCTGGCATTATGCCCAGTACATGACCTTATGGGACTTTCCTACTTGGCAGTAC
ATCTACGTATTAGTCATCGCTATTACCATGGTGATGCGGTTTTGGCAGTACATCAATGGGCGTGGATAGC
GGTTTGACTCACGGGGATTTCCAAGTCTCCACCCCATTGACGTCAATGGGAGTTTGTTTTGGCACCAAAA
TCAACGGGACTTTCCAAAATGTCGTAACAACTCCGCCCCATTGACGCAAATGGGCGGTAGGCGTGTACGG
TGGGAGGTCTATATAAGCAGAGCTCGTTTAGTGAACCGTCAGATCGCCTGGAGACGCCATCCACGCTGTT
TTGACCTCCATAGAAGACACCGGGACCGATCCAGCCTCCGCGGCCGGGAACGGTGCATTGGAACGCGGAT
TCCCCGTGCCAAGAGTGACGTAAGTACCGCCTATAGAGTCTATAGGCCCACCCCCTTGGCTTCGTTAGAA
CGCGGCTACAATTAATACATAACCTTATGTATCATACACATACGATTTAGGTGACACTATAGAATAACAT
CCACTTTGCCTTTCTCTCCACAGGTGTCCACTCCCAGGTCCAACTGCACCTCGGTTCTATCGAAAACGCG
CCTGCTAGCGCCACCATGAAGACCATCATTGCCCTGAGCTACATCTTCTGCCTGGTGTTCGCTGCGGCCG
CCCAATTTGAGCTGGAAATCCTGAGCATGCAGAACGTGAACGGCGAGCTGCAGAATGGCAATTGCTGTGG
CGGAGCCAGAAATCCCGGCGACAGAAAGTGCACCAGAGATGAGTGCGACACCTACTTCAAAGTGTGCCTG
AAAGAATACCAGAGCCGCGTGACAGCCGGCGGACCTTGTTCTTTTGGCAGCGGCTCTACACCTGTGATCG
GCGGCAACACCTTCAACCTGAAGGCCAGCAGAGGCAACGACCGGAACAGAATCGTGCTGCCCTTCAGCTT
CGCCTGGCCTAGAAGCTACACCCTGCTGGTGGAAGCCTGGGACAGCAGCAATGATACCGTGCAGCCCGAC
AGCATCATCGAGAAGGCCTCTCACAGCGGCATGATCAACCCCAGCAGACAGTGGCAGACCCTGAAGCAGA
ATACCGGCGTGGCCCACTTCGAGTACCAGATCAGAGTGACCTGCGACGACTACTACTACGGCTTCGGCTG
CAACAAGTTCTGCAGACCCCGGGACGATTTCTTCGGCCACTATGCCTGCGACCAGAACGGCAACAAGACC
TGCATGGAAGGCTGGATGGGCCCCGAGTGCAATAGAGCCATCTGCAGACAGGGCTGTAGCCCCAAGCACG
GCAGCTGTAAACTGCCCGGCGATTGCAGATGCCAGTATGGCTGGCAGGGCCTGTACTGCGACAAGTGCAT
TCCTCATCCTGGCTGCGTGCACGGAATCTGCAATGAGCCTTGGCAGTGCCTGTGCGAGACAAACTGGGGA
GGCCAGCTGTGCGACAAGGACCTGAATTACTGCGGCACCCACCAGCCTTGCCTGAATGGCGGCACATGTA
GCAACACAGGCCCCGACAAGTACCAGTGCTCTTGCCCTGAGGGCTACTCTGGCCCCAATTGCGAGATTGC
CGAACACGCCTGTCTGAGCGACCCCTGCCACAATAGAGGCAGCTGCAAAGAGACAAGCCTGGGCTTCGAG
TGCGAGTGTTCTCCTGGATGGACAGGCCCTACCTGCAGCACCAACATCGACGACTGCAGCCCTAACAACT
GCAGCCACGGCGGAACCTGTCAGGACCTGGTCAACGGCTTTAAGTGCGTGTGCCCTCCTCAGTGGACCGG
CAAAACATGCCAGCTGGACGCCAACGAGTGCGAAGCCAAGCCTTGTGTGAACGCCAAGAGCTGCAAGAAC
CTGATCGCCAGCTACTACTGCGACTGCCTGCCAGGATGGATGGGACAGAACTGCGACATCAACATCAACG
ATTGCCTGGGCCAGTGCCAGAACGACGCCAGCTGTAGAGATCTGGTCAATGGCTACCGGTGCATCTGCCC
ACCTGGATATGCAGGCGATCACTGCGAGCGGGACATTGACGAGTGTGCCAGCAATCCCTGTCTGAACGGC
GGCCACTGTCAGAACGAGATCAACCGGTTCCAGTGTCTGTGCCCCACCGGCTTTAGCGGCAATCTGTGTC
AGCTGGACATCGACTATTGCGAGCCCAATCCATGCCAGAATGGCGCCCAGTGCTACAACAGAGCCAGCGA
CTACTTCTGCAAGTGCCCCGAGGATTACGAGGGCAAGAACTGCTCCCACCTGAAGGACCACTGCCGGACC
ACACCTTGCGAAGTGATCGATAGCTGCACCGTGGCTATGGCCAGCAACGATACACCAGAAGGCGTGCGGT
ACATCAGCAGCAACGTGTGTGGACCTCACGGCAAGTGCAAGTCTCAGAGCGGCGGCAAGTTCACCTGTGA
CTGTAACAAGGGCTTCACCGGCACCTACTGCCACGAGAACATCAATGACTGCGAGAGCAACCCCTGCAGA
AACGGCGGCACTTGTATCGACGGCGTGAACAGCTACAAGTGTATCTGCAGCGACGGATGGGAGGGCGCCT
ACTGCGAGACTAATATCAACGACTGCTCTCAGAACCCTTGCCACAACGGCGGGACCTGCAGAGATCTCGT
GAACGACTTCTACTGCGATTGCAAGAACGGCTGGAAGGGCAAGACCTGTCACAGCAGAGATAGCCAGTGC
GACGAGGCCACCTGTAACAATGGCGGAACTTGCTACGATGAGGGCGACGCCTTCAAGTGCATGTGTCCTG
GTGGATGGGAAGGCACCACATGCAATATCGCCCGGAACAGCAGCTGTCTGCCTAATCCATGTCATAACGG
TGGCACCTGTGTCGTGAATGGCGAGAGCTTTACCTGCGTGTGCAAAGAAGGCTGGGAGGGACCTATCTGC
GCCCAGAACACCAACGACTGTAGCCCACATCCTTGCTACAACTCCGGCACATGCGTGGACGGCGACAACT
GGTACAGATGCGAATGCGCCCCTGGCTTCGCCGGACCTGATTGCCGGATCAATATCAATGAGTGTCAGAG
CAGCCCTTGCGCCTTCGGCGCTACTTGTGTGGATGAGATCAACGGCTACCGCTGCGTGTGTCCACCAGGC
CATAGCGGAGCCAAGTGTCAAGAAGTGTCCGGCAGACCTTGCATCACCATGGGCAGCGTTATCCCCGATG
GCGCCAAGTGGGACGACGATTGCAATACCTGCCAGTGCCTCAACGGCAGAATCGCCTGCTCCAAAGTTTG
GTGCGGCCCCAGACCTTGTCTGCTGCACAAGGGACACAGCGAGTGTCCTAGCGGCCAGAGCTGTATCCCC
ATCCTGGACGATCAGTGCTTCGTGCACCCTTGTACAGGCGTGGGCGAGTGTAGAAGCAGCTCTCTGCAGC
CCGTGAAAACAAAGTGTACCAGCGATAGCTACTACCAGGACAACTGCGCCAACATCACCTTCACGTTCAA
CAAAGAAATGATGAGCCCTGGCCTGACCACCGAGCACATCTGTAGCGAGCTGAGAAACCTGAACATCCTG
AAGAACGTGTCCGCCGAGTACAGCATCTATATCGCCTGCGAGCCTTCTCCTAGCGCCAACAACGAAATCC
ACGTGGCCATCAGCGCCGAGGACATCAGAGATGACGGCAACCCCATCAAAGAGATCACCGACAAGATCAT
CGACCTGGTGTCCAAGCGCGACGGCAACTCTTCTCTGATTGCTGCCGTCGCTGAAGTGCGGGTCCAGAGA
AGGCCCCTGAAGAATAGAACCGATGGCGCGCCGGAAGATCAAGTTGATCCAAGATTGATTGATGGCAAGG
GCGGATCTCTGGAGGTGCTGTTCCAGGGACCAGGCGGAAGCGGCAATCCCGGCGGCGATCTGGCCCCCCA
GATGCTGCGCGAGCTGCAGGAGACCAATGCCGCCCTGCAGGACGTGCGCGAGCTGCTGCGCCACCGCGTG
AAGGAGATCACCTTCCTGAAGAACACCGTGATGGAGTGCGACGCCTGCGGTATGCAGCCCTCTAGAGGCT
CCGGCTCCATCATCCCAGTTGAGGAGGAGAACCCGGACTTCTGGAACCGCGAGGCAGCCGAGGCCCTGGG
TGCCGCCAAGAAGCTGCAGCCTGCACAGACAGCCGCCAAGAACCTCATCATCTTCCTGGGCGATGGGATG
GGGGTGTCTACGGTGACAGCTGCCAGGATCCTAAAAGGGCAGAAGAAGGACAAACTGGGGCCTGAGATAC
CCCTGGCCATGGACCGCTTCCCATATGTGGCTCTGTCCAAGACATACAATGTAGACAAACATGTGCCAGA
CAGTGGAGCCACAGCCACGGCCTACCTGTGCGGGGTCAAGGGCAACTTCCAGACCATTGGCTTGAGTGCA
GCCGCCCGCTTTAACCAGTGCAACACGACACGCGGCAACGAGGTCATCTCCGTGATGAATCGGGCCAAGA
AAGCAGGGAAGTCAGTGGGAGTGGTAACCACCACACGAGTGCAGCACGCCTCGCCAGCCGGCACCTACGC
CCACACGGTGAACCGCAACTGGTACTCGGACGCCGACGTGCCTGCCTCGGCCCGCCAGGAGGGGTGCCAG
GACATCGCTACGCAGCTCATCTCCAACATGGACATTGACGTGATCCTAGGTGGAGGCCGAAAGTACATGT
TTCGCATGGGAACCCCAGACCCTGAGTACCCAGATGACTACAGCCAAGGTGGGACCAGGCTGGACGGGAA
GAATCTGGTGCAGGAATGGCTGGCGAAGCGCCAGGGTGCCCGGTATGTGTGGAACCGCACTGAGCTCATG
CAGGCTTCCCTGGACCCGTCTGTGACCCATCTCATGGGTCTCTTTGAGCCTGGAGACATGAAATACGAGA
TCCACCGAGACTCCACACTGGACCCCTCCCTGATGGAGATGACAGAGGCTGCCCTGCGCCTGCTGAGCAG
GAACCCCCGCGGCTTCTTCCTCTTCGTGGAGGGTGGTCGCATCGACCATGGTCATCATGAAAGCAGGGCT
TACCGGGCACTGACTGAGACGATCATGTTCGACGACGCCATTGAGAGGGCGGGCCAGCTCACCAGCGAGG
AGGACACGCTGAGCCTCGTCACTGCCGACCACTCCCACGTCTTCTCCTTCGGAGGCTACCCCCTGCGAGG
GAGCTCCATCTTCGGGCTGGCCCCTGGCAAGGCCCGGGACAGGAAGGCCTACACGGTCCTCCTATACGGA
AACGGTCCAGGCTATGTGCTCAAGGACGGCGCCCGGCCGGATGTTACCGAGAGCGAGAGCGGGAGCCCCG
AGTATCGGCAGCAGTCAGCAGTGCCCCTGGACGAAGAGACCCACGCAGGCGAGGACGTGGCGGTGTTCGC
GCGCGGCCCGCAGGCGCACCTGGTTCACGGCGTGCAGGAGCAGACCTTCATAGCGCACGTCATGGCCTTC
GCCGCCTGCCTGGAGCCCTACACCGCCTGCGACCTGGCGCCCCCCGCCGGCACCACCGACGCCGCGCACC
CGGGTGGCGGAGGACTGAACGACATCTTCGAGGCTCAGAAAATCGAATGGCACGAACATCACCATCACCA
TCACCATCACCATTAAGGCCGGCCTGTAGTCACTGGCACAACGCGTTACCCGGTAAGCCAATCGGGTATA
CACGGTCGTCATACTGCAGACAGGGTTCTTCTACTTTGCAAGATAGTCTTGAGTAGTAAAATAAATAGAT
AGAGAAAATCAGCCTCGACTGTGCCTTCTAGTTGCCAGCCATCTGTTGTTTGCCCCTCCCCCGTGCCTTC
CTTGACCCTGGAAGGTGCCACTCCCACTGTCCTTTCCTAATAAAATGAGGAAATTGCATCACAACACTCA
ACCCTATCTCGGTCTATTCTTTTGATTTATAAGGGATTTTGCCGATTTCGGCCTATTGGTTAAAAAATGA
GCTGATTTAACAAAAATTTAACGCGAATTAATTCTGTGGAATGTGTGTCAGTTAGGGTGTGGAAAGTCCC
CAGGCTCCCCAGCAGGCAGAAGTATGCAAAGCATGCATCTCAATTAGTCAGCAACCAGGTGTGGAAAGTC
CCCAGGCTCCCCAGCAGGCAGAAGTATGCAAAGCATGCATCTCAATTAGTCAGCAACCATAGTCCCGCCC
CTAACTCCGCCCATCCCGCCCCTAACTCCGCCCAGTTCCGCCCATTCTCCGCCCCATGGCTGACTAATTT
TTTTTATTTATGCAGAGGCCGAGGCCGCCTCTGCCTCTGAGCTATTCCAGAAGTAGTGAGGAGGCTTTTT
TGGAGGCCTAGGCTTTTGCAAAAAGCTCCCGGGAGCTTGTATATCCATTTTCGGATCTGATCAGCACGTG
TTGACAATTAATCATCGGCATAGTATATCGGCATAGTATAATACGACAAGGTGAGGAACTAAACCATGAC
CGAGTACAAGCCCACGGTGCGCCTCGCCACCCGCGACGACGTCCCCAGGGCCGTACGCACCCTCGCCGCC
GCGTTCGCCGACTACCCCGCCACGCGCCACACCGTCGATCCGGACCGCCACATCGAGCGGGTCACCGAGC
TGCAAGAACTCTTCCTCACGCGCGTCGGGCTCGACATCGGCAAGGTGTGGGTCGCGGACGACGGCGCCGC
GGTGGCGGTCTGGACCACGCCGGAGAGCGTCGAAGCGGGGGCGGTGTTCGCCGAGATCGGCCCGCGCATG
GCCGAGTTGAGCGGTTCCCGGCTGGCCGCGCAGCAACAGATGGAAGGCCTCCTGGCGCCGCACCGGCCCA
AGGAGCCCGCGTGGTTCCTGGCCACCGTCGGCGTCTCGCCCGACCACCAGGGCAAGGGTCTGGGCAGCGC
CGTCGTGCTCCCCGGAGTGGAGGCGGCCGAGCGCGCCGGGGTGCCCGCCTTCCTGGAGACATCCGCGCCC
CGCAACCTCCCCTTCTACGAGCGGCTCGGCTTCACCGTCACCGCCGACGTCGAGGTGCCCGAAGGACCGC
GCACCTGGTGCATGACCCGCAAGCCCGGTGCCTGACACGTGCTACGAGATTTCGATTCCACCGCCGCCTT
CTATGAAAGGTTGGGCTTCGGAATCGTTTTCCGGGACGCCGGCTGGATGATCCTCCAGCGCGGGGATCTC
ATGCTGGAGTTCTTCGCCCACCCCAACTTGTTTATTGCAGCTTATAATGGTTACAAATAAAGCAATAGCA
TCACAAATTTCACAAATAAAGCATTTTTTTCACTGCATTCTAGTTGTGGTTTGTCCAAACTCATCAATGT
ATCTTATCATGTCTGTATACCGTCGACCTCTAGCTAGAGCTTGGCGTAATCATGGTCATTACCAATGCTT
AATCAGTGAGGCACCTATCTCAGCGATCTGTCTATTTCGTTCATCCATAGTTGCCTGACTCCCCGTCGTG
TAGATAACTACGATACGGGAGGGCTTACCATCTGGCCCCAGCGCTGCGATGATACCGCGAGAACCACGCT
CACCGGCTCCGGATTTATCAGCAATAAACCAGCCAGCCGGAAGGGCCGAGCGCAGAAGTGGTCCTGCAAC
TTTATCCGCCTCCATCCAGTCTATTAATTGTTGCCGGGAAGCTAGAGTAAGTAGTTCGCCAGTTAATAGT
TTGCGCAACGTTGTTGCCATCGCTACAGGCATCGTGGTGTCACGCTCGTCGTTTGGTATGGCTTCATTCA
GCTCCGGTTCCCAACGATCAAGGCGAGTTACATGATCCCCCATGTTGTGCAAAAAAGCGGTTAGCTCCTT
CGGTCCTCCGATCGTTGTCAGAAGTAAGTTGGCCGCAGTGTTATCACTCATGGTTATGGCAGCACTGCAT
AATTCTCTTACTGTCATGCCATCCGTAAGATGCTTTTCTGTGACTGGTGAGTACTCAACCAAGTCATTCT
GAGAATAGTGTATGCGGCGACCGAGTTGCTCTTGCCCGGCGTCAATACGGGATAATACCGCGCCACATAG
CAGAACTTTAAAAGTGCTCATCATTGGAAAACGTTCTTCGGGGCGAAAACTCTCAAGGATCTTACCGCTG
TTGAGATCCAGTTCGATGTAACCCACTCGTGCACCCAACTGATCTTCAGCATCTTTTACTTTCACCAGCG
TTTCTGGGTGAGCAAAAACAGGAAGGCAAAATGCCGCAAAAAAGGGAATAAGGGCGACACGGAAATGTTG
AATACTCATATTCTTCCTTTTTCAATATTATTGAAGCATTTATCAGGGTTATTGTCTCATGAGCGGATAC
ATATTTGAATGTATTTAGAAAAATAAACAAATAGGGGTCAGTGTTACAACCAATTAACCAATTCTGAACA
TTATCGCGAGCCCATTTATACCTGAATATGGCTCATAACACCCCTTGCTCATGACCAAAATCCCTTAACG
TGAGTTACGCGCGCGTCGTTCCACTGAGCGTCAGACCCCGTAGAAAAGATCAAAGGATCTTCTTGAGATC
CTTTTTTTCTGCGCGTAATCTGCTGCTTGCAAACAAAAAAACCACCGCTACCAGCGGTGGTTTGTTTGCC
GGATCAAGAGCTACCAACTCTTTTTCCGAAGGTAACTGGCTTCAGCAGAGCGCAGATACCAAATACTGTT
CTTCTAGTGTAGCCGTAGTTAGCCCACCACTTCAAGAACTCTGTAGCACCGCCTACATACCTCGCTCTGC
TAATCCTGTTACCAGTGGCTGCTGCCAGTGGCGATAAGTCGTGTCTTACCGGGTTGGACTCAAGACGATA
GTTACCGGATAAGGCGCAGCGGTCGGGCTGAACGGGGGGTTCGTGCACACAGCCCAGCTTGGAGCGAACG
ACCTACACCGAACTGAGATACCTACAGCGTGAGCTATGAGAAAGCGCCACGCTTCCCGAAGGGAGAAAGG
CGGACAGGTATCCGGTAAGCGGCAGGGTCGGAACAGGAGAGCGCACGAGGGAGCTTCCAGGGGGAAACGC
CTGGTATCTTTATAGTCCTGTCGGGTTTCGCCACCTCTGACTTGAGCGTCGATTTTTGTGATGCTCGTCA
GGGGGGCGGAGCCTATGGAAAAACGCCAGCAACGCGGCCTTTTTACGGTTCCTGGCCTTTTGCTGGCCTT
TTGCTCACATGTTCTTTCCTGCGTTATCCCCTGATTCTGTGGATAACCGTATTACCGCCTTTGAGTGAGC
TGATACCGCTCGCCGCAGCCGAACGACCGAGCGCAGCGAGTCAGTGAGCGAGGAAGCGGAAGGCGAGAGT
AGGGAACTGCCAGGCATCAAACTAAGCAGAAGGCCCCTGACGGATGGCCTTTTTGCGTTTCTACAAACTC
TTTCTGTGTTGTAAAACGACGGCCAGTCTTAAGCTCGGGCCCCCTGGGCGGTTCTGATAACGAGTAATCG
TTAATCCGCAAATAACGTAAAAACCCGCTTCGGCGGGTTTTTTTATGGGGGGAGTTTAGGGAAAGAGCAT
TTGTCAGAATATTTAAGGGCGCCTGTCACTTTGCTTGATATATGAGAATTATTTAACCTTATAAATGAGA
AAAAAGCAACGCACTTTAAATAAGATACGTTGCTTTTTCGATTGATGAACACCTATAATTAAACTATTCA
TCTATTATTTATGATTTTTTGTATATACAATATTTCTAGTTTGTTAAAGAGAATTAAGAAAATAAATCTC
GAAAATAATAAAGGGAAAATCAGTTTTTGATATCAAAATTATACATGTCAACGATAATACAAAATATAAT
ACAAACTATAAGATGTTATCAGTATTTATTATCATTTAGAATAAATTTTGTGTCGCCCTTAATTGTGAGC
GGATAACAATTACGAGCTTCATGCACAGTGGCGTTGACTCAATATTGGCCATTAGCCATATTATTCATTG
GTTATATAGCATAAATCAATATTGGCTATTGGCCATTGCATACGTTGTATCTATATCATAATATGTACAT
TTATATTGGCTCATGTCCAATATGACCGCCATGTT
