>Addgene plasmid #157588 | pD649-HAsp-JAG1-COMP5AP-AviTag-9xHis | depositor partial sequence | sequence record 304286 | insert (extracellular domain)
CAATTTGAGCTGGAAATCCTGAGCATGCAGAACGTGAACGGCGAGCTGCAGAATGGCAATTGCTGTGGCG
GAGCCAGAAATCCCGGCGACAGAAAGTGCACCAGAGATGAGTGCGACACCTACTTCAAAGTGTGCCTGAA
AGAATACCAGAGCCGCGTGACAGCCGGCGGACCTTGTTCTTTTGGCAGCGGCTCTACACCTGTGATCGGC
GGCAACACCTTCAACCTGAAGGCCAGCAGAGGCAACGACCGGAACAGAATCGTGCTGCCCTTCAGCTTCG
CCTGGCCTAGAAGCTACACCCTGCTGGTGGAAGCCTGGGACAGCAGCAATGATACCGTGCAGCCCGACAG
CATCATCGAGAAGGCCTCTCACAGCGGCATGATCAACCCCAGCAGACAGTGGCAGACCCTGAAGCAGAAT
ACCGGCGTGGCCCACTTCGAGTACCAGATCAGAGTGACCTGCGACGACTACTACTACGGCTTCGGCTGCA
ACAAGTTCTGCAGACCCCGGGACGATTTCTTCGGCCACTATGCCTGCGACCAGAACGGCAACAAGACCTG
CATGGAAGGCTGGATGGGCCCCGAGTGCAATAGAGCCATCTGCAGACAGGGCTGTAGCCCCAAGCACGGC
AGCTGTAAACTGCCCGGCGATTGCAGATGCCAGTATGGCTGGCAGGGCCTGTACTGCGACAAGTGCATTC
CTCATCCTGGCTGCGTGCACGGAATCTGCAATGAGCCTTGGCAGTGCCTGTGCGAGACAAACTGGGGAGG
CCAGCTGTGCGACAAGGACCTGAATTACTGCGGCACCCACCAGCCTTGCCTGAATGGCGGCACATGTAGC
AACACAGGCCCCGACAAGTACCAGTGCTCTTGCCCTGAGGGCTACTCTGGCCCCAATTGCGAGATTGCCG
AACACGCCTGTCTGAGCGACCCCTGCCACAATAGAGGCAGCTGCAAAGAGACAAGCCTGGGCTTCGAGTG
CGAGTGTTCTCCTGGATGGACAGGCCCTACCTGCAGCACCAACATCGACGACTGCAGCCCTAACAACTGC
AGCCACGGCGGAACCTGTCAGGACCTGGTCAACGGCTTTAAGTGCGTGTGCCCTCCTCAGTGGACCGGCA
AAACATGCCAGCTGGACGCCAACGAGTGCGAAGCCAAGCCTTGTGTGAACGCCAAGAGCTGCAAGAACCT
GATCGCCAGCTACTACTGCGACTGCCTGCCAGGATGGATGGGACAGAACTGCGACATCAACATCAACGAT
TGCCTGGGCCAGTGCCAGAACGACGCCAGCTGTAGAGATCTGGTCAATGGCTACCGGTGCATCTGCCCAC
CTGGATATGCAGGCGATCACTGCGAGCGGGACATTGACGAGTGTGCCAGCAATCCCTGTCTGAACGGCGG
CCACTGTCAGAACGAGATCAACCGGTTCCAGTGTCTGTGCCCCACCGGCTTTAGCGGCAATCTGTGTCAG
CTGGACATCGACTATTGCGAGCCCAATCCATGCCAGAATGGCGCCCAGTGCTACAACAGAGCCAGCGACT
ACTTCTGCAAGTGCCCCGAGGATTACGAGGGCAAGAACTGCTCCCACCTGAAGGACCACTGCCGGACCAC
ACCTTGCGAAGTGATCGATAGCTGCACCGTGGCTATGGCCAGCAACGATACACCAGAAGGCGTGCGGTAC
ATCAGCAGCAACGTGTGTGGACCTCACGGCAAGTGCAAGTCTCAGAGCGGCGGCAAGTTCACCTGTGACT
GTAACAAGGGCTTCACCGGCACCTACTGCCACGAGAACATCAATGACTGCGAGAGCAACCCCTGCAGAAA
CGGCGGCACTTGTATCGACGGCGTGAACAGCTACAAGTGTATCTGCAGCGACGGATGGGAGGGCGCCTAC
TGCGAGACTAATATCAACGACTGCTCTCAGAACCCTTGCCACAACGGCGGGACCTGCAGAGATCTCGTGA
ACGACTTCTACTGCGATTGCAAGAACGGCTGGAAGGGCAAGACCTGTCACAGCAGAGATAGCCAGTGCGA
CGAGGCCACCTGTAACAATGGCGGAACTTGCTACGATGAGGGCGACGCCTTCAAGTGCATGTGTCCTGGT
GGATGGGAAGGCACCACATGCAATATCGCCCGGAACAGCAGCTGTCTGCCTAATCCATGTCATAACGGTG
GCACCTGTGTCGTGAATGGCGAGAGCTTTACCTGCGTGTGCAAAGAAGGCTGGGAGGGACCTATCTGCGC
CCAGAACACCAACGACTGTAGCCCACATCCTTGCTACAACTCCGGCACATGCGTGGACGGCGACAACTGG
TACAGATGCGAATGCGCCCCTGGCTTCGCCGGACCTGATTGCCGGATCAATATCAATGAGTGTCAGAGCA
GCCCTTGCGCCTTCGGCGCTACTTGTGTGGATGAGATCAACGGCTACCGCTGCGTGTGTCCACCAGGCCA
TAGCGGAGCCAAGTGTCAAGAAGTGTCCGGCAGACCTTGCATCACCATGGGCAGCGTTATCCCCGATGGC
GCCAAGTGGGACGACGATTGCAATACCTGCCAGTGCCTCAACGGCAGAATCGCCTGCTCCAAAGTTTGGT
GCGGCCCCAGACCTTGTCTGCTGCACAAGGGACACAGCGAGTGTCCTAGCGGCCAGAGCTGTATCCCCAT
CCTGGACGATCAGTGCTTCGTGCACCCTTGTACAGGCGTGGGCGAGTGTAGAAGCAGCTCTCTGCAGCCC
GTGAAAACAAAGTGTACCAGCGATAGCTACTACCAGGACAACTGCGCCAACATCACCTTCACGTTCAACA
AAGAAATGATGAGCCCTGGCCTGACCACCGAGCACATCTGTAGCGAGCTGAGAAACCTGAACATCCTGAA
GAACGTGTCCGCCGAGTACAGCATCTATATCGCCTGCGAGCCTTCTCCTAGCGCCAACAACGAAATCCAC
GTGGCCATCAGCGCCGAGGACATCAGAGATGACGGCAACCCCATCAAAGAGATCACCGACAAGATCATCG
ACCTGGTGTCCAAGCGCGACGGCAACTCTTCTCTGATTGCTGCCGTCGCTGAAGTGCGGGTCCAGAGAAG
GCCCCTGAAGAATAGAACCGAT
